>Addgene plasmid #122873 | HA-hChibby1 | addgene full sequence | sequence record 238088 | Addgene NGS Result
CGCCATTCTGCCTGGGGACGTCGGAGCAAGCTTGATTTAGGTGACACTATAGAATACAAGCTACTTGTTC
TTTTTGCAGGATACCATGCGATACCCATATGATGTGCCAGATTACGCTGAATTCATGCCTTTCTTTGGGA
ATACGTTCAGTCCGAAGAAGACACCTCCTCGGAAGTCGGCATCTCTCTCCAACCTGCATTCTTTGGATCG
ATCAACCCGGGAGGTGGAGCTGGGCTTGGAATACGGATCCCCGACTATGAACCTGGCAGGGCAAAGCCTG
AAGTTTGAAAATGGCCAGTGGATAGCAGAGACAGGGGTTAGTGGCGGTGTGGACCGGAGGGAGGTTCAGC
GCCTTCGCAGGCGGAACCAGCAGTTGGAGGAAGAGAACAATCTCTTGCGGCTGAAAGTGGACATCTTATT
AGACATGCTTTCAGAGTCCACTGCCGAATCCCACTTAATGGAGAAGGAACTGGATGAACTGAGGATCAGC
CGGAAGAGAAAATGAAGACCCCAGAGACATTTATTGGGGAGTAGGATGTGGCTGAGTGCTTTTTTTTTTG
GCCAGACTAGCGGATTCAGTCCTGGAAGAGAGTATCATATAATGAGACCCACAGGCACTGGCACCCTTGG
GTTGGCAATAGAAGGTGACATGGAATGGAGAAAACCAAGATTCCAGATGGGGATAGTAACTAGAAGGTGC
TTCAGATGCACTGCCTGCGGGTGCCAGTCTGAAAACCAGACCGCACAGAGGCCTGGGGCTGCTGATGAGC
TTTTCGGTGCTCTCCACACACAAGCTCGCAAACACACATGTCCCAGAATAGCTCTGTTGGGTTGTGTTGG
GAGAAGCGGCTGGAGTTCATTCTCTCACCCCCTTATGTTGGTGTTTGGCGTGTGACAGCAGTTCTACAGA
GCTCTGTGTTGGGGTCATGGATGAGCGGCTCTCTTGGCTCTTAAAGGCAGGCCTCTCTCTTCTTGCCTTT
AAAGAATCCTCCTTCCTCACACCTGGCCTCCTCTGGCTTCAGCTTCTCAGCAGCAAGCACCAGCCTTCCA
CAACAACACTATATTTTTATGCTACTTTCCTGTTTGCACTACTACTTTTTTATTAAACGATGTTAAATNA
AAAAAAAAAAAAAAAAAAAAANAAAAAAAAACTCGAGCCTCTAGATTCTGCAGCCCTATAGTGAGTCGTA
TTACGTAGATCCAGACATGATAAGATACATTGATGAGTTTGGACAAACCACAACTAGAATGCAGTGAAAA
AAATGCTTTATTTGTGAAATTTGTGATGCTATTGCTTTATTTGTAACCATTATAAGCTGCAATAAACAAG
TTAACAACAACAATTGCATTCATTTTATGTTTCAGGTTCAGGGGGAGGTGTGGGAGGTTTTTTAATTCGC
GGCCGCGGCGCCAATGCATTGGGCCCGGTACCCAGCTTTTGTTCCCTTTAGTGAGGGTTAATTGCGCGCT
TGGCGTAATCATGGTCATAGCTGTTTCCTGTGTGAAATTGTTATCCGCTCACAATTCCACACAACATACG
AGCCGGGAGCATAAAGTGTAAAGCCTGGGGTGCCTAATGAGTGAGCTAACTCACATTAATTGCGTTGCGC
TCACTGCCCGCTTTCCAGTCGGGAAACCTGTCGTGCCAGCTGCATTAATGAATCGGCCAACGCGCGGGGA
GAGGCGGTTTGCGTATTGGGCGCTCTTCCGCTTCCTCGCTCACTGACTCGCTGCGCTCGGTCGTTCGGCT
GCGGCGAGCGGTATCAGCTCACTCAAAGGCGGTAATACGGTTATCCACAGAATCAGGGGATAACGCAGGA
AAGAACATGTGAGCAAAAGGCCAGCAAAAGGCCAGGAACCGTAAAAAGGCCGCGTTGCTGGCGTTTTTCC
ATAGGCTCCGCCCCCCTGACGAGCATCACAAAAATCGACGCTCAAGTCAGAGGTGGCGAAACCCGACAGG
ACTATAAAGATACCAGGCGTTTCCCCCTGGAAGCTCCCTCGTGCGCTCTCCTGTTCCGACCCTGCCGCTT
ACCGGATACCTGTCCGCCTTTCTCCCTTCGGGAAACGTGGCGCTTTCTCATAGCTCACGCTGTAGGTATC
TCAGTTCGGTGTAGGTCGTTCGCTCCAAGCTGGGCTGTGTGCACGAACCCCCCGTTCAGCCCGACCGCTG
CGCCTTATCCGGTAACTATCGTCTTGAGTCCAACCCGGTAAGACACGACTTATCGCCACTGGCAGCAGCC
ACTGGTAACAGGATTAGCAGAGCGAGGTATGTAGGCGGTGCTACAGAGTTCTTGAAGTGGTGGCCTAACT
ACGGCTACACTAGAAGAACAGTATTTGGTATCTGCGCTCTGCTGAAGCCAGTTACCTTCGGAAAAAGAGT
TGGTAGCTCTTGATCCGGCAAACAAACCACCGCTGGTAGCGGTGGTTTTTTTGTTTGCAAGCAGCAGATT
ACGCGCAGAAAAAAAGGATCTCAAGAAGATCCTTTGATCTTTTCTACGGGGTCTGACGCTCAGTGGAACG
AAAACTCACGTTAAGGGATTTTGGTCATGAGATTATCAAAAAGGATCTTCACCTAGATCCTTTTAAATTA
AAAATGAAGTTTTAAATCAATCTAAAGTATATATGAGTAAACTTGGTCTGACAGTTACCAATGCTTAATC
AGTGAGGCACCTATCTCAGCGATCTGTCTATTTCGTTCATCCATAGTTGCCTGACTCCCCGTCGTGTAGA
TAACTACGATACGGGAGGGCTTACCATCTGGCCCCAGTGCTGCAATGATACCGCGAGACCCACGCTCACC
GGCTCCAGATTTATCAGCAATAAACCAGCCAGCCGGAAGGGCCGAGCGCAGAAGTGGTCCTGCAACTTTA
TCCGCCTCCATCCAGTCTATTAATTGTTGCCGGGAAGCTAGAGTAAGTAGTTCGCCAGTTAATAGTTTGC
GCAACGTTGTTGCCATTGCTACAGGCATCGTGGTGTCACGCTCGTCGTTTGGTATGGCTTCATTCAGCTC
CGGTTCCCAACGATCAAGGCGAGTTACATGATCCCCCATGTTGTGCAAAAAAGCGGTTAGCTCCTTCGGT
CCTCCGATCGTTGTCAGAAGTAAGTTGGCCGCAGTGTTATCACTCATGGTTATGGCAGCACTGCATAATT
CTCTTACTGTCATGCCATCCGTAAGATGCTTTTCTGTGACTGGTGAGTACTCAACCAAGTCATTCTGAGA
ATAGTGTATGCGGCGACCGAGTTGCTCTTGCCCGGCGTCAATACGGGATAATACCGCGCCACATAGCAGA
ACTTTAAAAGTGCTCATCATTGGAAAACGTTCTTCGGGGCGAAAACTCTCAAGGATCTTACCGCTGTTGA
GATCCAGTTCGATGTAACCCACTCGTGCACCCAACTGATCTTCAGCATCTTTTACTTTCACCAGCGTTTC
TGGGTGAGCAAAAACAGGAAGGCAAAATGCCGCAAAAAAGGGAATAAGGGCGACACGGAAATGTTGAATA
CTCATACTCTTCCTTTTTCAATATTATTGAAGCATTTATCAGGGTTATTGTCTCATGAGCGGATACATAT
TTGAATGTATTTAGAAAAATAAACAAATAGGGGTTCCGCGCACATTTCCCCGAAAAGTGCCACCTAAATT
GTAAGCGTTAATATTTTGTTAAAATTCGCGTTAAATTTTTGTTAAATCAGCTCATTTTTTAACCAATAGG
CCGAAATCGGCAAAATCCCTTATAAATCAAAAGAATAGACCGAGATAGGGT
[37 nt withheld, positions 3762-3798]
AAAGAACGTGGACTCCAACGTCAAAGG
[49 nt withheld, positions 3826-3874]
T
[91 nt withheld, positions 3876-3966]
G
[124 nt withheld, positions 3968-4091]
CCCATTCGCCATTCAGGCTGCGCAACTGTTGGGAAGGGCGATCGGTGCGGGCCTCTTCGCTATTACGCCA
GTCGACCGCCAATTCAATATGGCGTATATGGACTCATGCCAATTCAATATGGTGGATCTGGACCTGTGCC
AATTCAATATGGCGTATATGGACTCGTGCCAATTCAATATGGTGGATCTGGACCCCAGCCAATTCAATAT
GGCGGACTTGGCACCATGCCAATTCAATATGGCGGACCTGGCACTGTGCCAACTGGGGAGGGGTCTACTT
GGCACGGTGCCAAGTTTGAGGAGGGGTCTTGGCCCTGTGCCAAGTCCGCCATATTGAATTGGCATGGTGC
CAATAATGGCGGCCATATTGGCTATATGCCAGGATCAATATATAGGCAATATCCAATATGGCCCTATGCC
AATATGGCTATTGGCCAGGTTCAATACTATGTATTGGCCCTATGCCATATAGTATTCCATATATGGGTTT
TCCTATTGACGTAGATAGCCCCTCCCAATGGGCGGTCCCATATACCATATATGGGGCTTCCTAATACCGC
CCATAGCCACTCCCCCATTGACGTCAATGGTCTCTATATATGGTCTTTCCTATTGACGTCATATGGGCGG
TCCTATTGACGTATATGGCGCCTCCCCCATTGACGTCAATTACGGTAAATGGCCCGCCTGGCTCAATGCC
CATTGACGTCAATAGGACCACCCACCATTGACGTCAATGGGATGGCTCATTGCCCATTCATATCCGTTCT
CACGCCCCCTATTGACGTCAATGACGGTAAATGGCCCACTTGGCAGTACATCAATATCTATTAATAGTAA
CTTGGCAAGTACATTACTATTGGAAGTACGCCAGGGTACATTGGCAGTACTCCCATTGACGTCAATGGCG
GTAAATGGCCCGCGATGGCTGCCAAGTACATCCCCATTGACGTCAATGGGGAGGGGCAATGACGCAAATG
GGCGTTCCATTGACGTAAATGGGCGGTAGGCGTGCCTAATGGGAGGTCTATATAAGCAATGCTCGTTTAG
GGAAC
Features (pLannotate 1.2.2; 15 found; start..end, strand, type, name):
     35..53      +  promoter       SP6 promoter: promoter for bacteriophage SP6 RNA polymerase
    125..502     +  CDS            CBY1: CBY1_HUMAN - Also known as ARB1, C22orf2, CBY, PGEA1. Experimental evidence at protein level: Swiss-Prot protein existence level 1. Inhibits the Wnt/Wingless pathway by binding to CTNNB1/beta- catenin and inhibiting beta-catenin-mediated transcriptional activation through competition with TCF/LEF transcription factors. Has also been shown to play a role in regulating the intracellular trafficking of polycystin-2/PKD2 and possibly of other intracellular proteins. Promotes adipocyte and cardiomyocyte differentiation. From Homo sapiens (Human).
   1175..1193    -  promoter       T7 promoter: promoter for bacteriophage T7 RNA polymerase
   1198..1332    -  polyA_signal   SV40 poly(A) signal: SV40 polyadenylation signal
   1445..1463    -  promoter       T3 promoter: promoter for bacteriophage T3 RNA polymerase
   1508..1524    -  protein_bind   lac operator: The lac repressor binds to the lac operator to inhibit transcription in E. coli. This inhibition can be relieved by adding lactose or isopropyl-β-D-thiogalactopyranoside (IPTG). lac repressor encoded by lacI
   1532..1562    -  promoter       lac promoter: promoter for the E. coli lac operon
   1577..1598    -  protein_bind   CAP binding site: CAP binding activates transcription in the presence of cAMP. E. coli catabolite activator protein
   1611..1703    -  CDS            lacI (fragment): lac repressor; lacI; The lac repressor binds to the lac operator to inhibit transcription in E. coli. This inhibition can be relieved by adding lactose or isopropyl-β-D-thiogalactopyranoside (IPTG).
   1886..2474    -  rep_origin     ori: high-copy-number ColE1/pMB1/pBR322/pUC origin of replication
   2645..3505    -  CDS            AmpR: β-lactamase; bla; confers resistance to ampicillin, carbenicillin, and related antibiotics
   3506..3610    -  promoter       AmpR promoter: bla
   3663..4091    -  rep_origin     f1 ori (sequence partly withheld): f1 bacteriophage origin of replication; arrow indicates direction of (+) strand synthesis
   4096..4162    -  CDS            lacZα (fragment): LacZα fragment of β-galactosidase; lacZ fragment
   4169..5146    +  promoter       CMV IE94 promoter: enhancer/promoter region of simian cytomegalovirus major immediate early transcription unit IE94
