[The description below was written by a language model from this plasmid's Addgene catalogue record and pLannotate feature annotations shown in this document.]
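Description:
HA-hChibby1 is a mammalian expression plasmid built on the pCS2+HA backbone that produces human Chibby1 (CBY1) carrying an N-terminal HA epitope tag supplied by the vector. The sequenced record is about 5.1 kb. In E. coli it is maintained at high copy through a ColE1/pUC-type origin and selected with ampicillin via the β-lactamase gene and its native promoter. An f1 phage origin is also present, along with leftover lac promoter/operator, lacI and lacZα fragments inherited from the parental cloning vector that have no evident role in this construct.

Expression is driven by the CMV promoter listed in the catalogue, which the feature table identifies as the simian cytomegalovirus IE94 enhancer/promoter. Because the plasmid is circular, this element lies directly upstream of an SP6 promoter and the CBY1 coding sequence. The insert was cloned between EcoRI and XhoI sites, both retained, and according to the depositor it includes roughly 600 bp of 3′ UTR after the open reading frame, which fits the unannotated gap between the end of the coding sequence and the downstream elements. An SV40 polyadenylation signal follows the insert. The HA tag itself is not annotated in the feature table but presumably sits in the short stretch between SP6 and the CBY1 start. The SP6 promoter could in principle allow in vitro synthesis of sense RNA, while the T7 and T3 promoters downstream point back toward the insert.

Chibby1 binds β-catenin and antagonises Wnt signalling by competing with TCF/LEF factors. The plasmid is suited to overexpressing the tagged protein in mammalian cells, with the HA epitope allowing antibody-based detection or pull-down.
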