Addgene plasmid #122873: HA-hChibby1
Purpose: Expresses HA-tagged human Chibby1 in mammalian cells
Depositing lab: FENG-QIAN Li & Ken-Ichi Takemaru. Depositing organization: Stony Brook University.
Backbone
  Vector backbone: pCS2+HA
  Backbone size w/o insert (bp): 4100
  Vector type: Mammalian Expression
Growth in bacteria
  Bacterial resistance: Ampicillin, 100 μg/mL
  Growth temperature: 37°C
  Growth strain: DH5alpha
  Copy number: High Copy
Gene/Insert
  Gene/Insert name: human Chibby1
  Species: H. sapiens (human)
  Entrez Gene: CBY1 (a.k.a. C22orf2, CBY, Chibby1, HS508I15A, PGEA1, PIGEA-14, PIGEA14, arb1)
  Promoter: CMV
  Tag / fusion protein: HA (N terminal on backbone)
  Cloning method: Restriction Enzyme; 5′ cloning site EcoR1 (not destroyed); 3′ cloning site Xho1 (not destroyed)
  Sequencing primers: 5′ GCGTGCCTAATGGGAGGTCT; 3′ TTATGCTGAGTGATATC (T7)
Terms and licenses: Academic/Nonprofit Terms; Industry Terms: Not Available to Industry
Depositor comments: This plasmid contains approximately 600bp of 3' UTR following hChibby1
How to cite: HA-hChibby1 was a gift from FENG-QIAN Li & Ken-Ichi Takemaru (Addgene plasmid # 122873 ; http://n2t.net/addgene:122873 ; RRID:Addgene_122873)
